>Addgene plasmid #118583 | pET22b-ecDHFR-N23PP/G51PEKN | addgene full sequence | sequence record 229919 | Addgene NGS Result
ATCCGGATATAGTTCCTCCTTTCAGCAAAAAACCCCTCAAGACCCGTTTAGAGGCCCCAAGGGGTTATGC
TAGTTATTGCTCAGCGGTGGCAGCAGCCAACTCAGCTTCCTTTCGGGCTTTGTTAGCAGCCGGATCTCAG
TGGTGGTGGTGGTGGTGCTCGAGTGCGGCCGCAAGCTTGTCGACGGAGCTCGAATTCGGATCCTTAACGA
CGCTCGAGGATTTCGAAACAATAGCTATGCGAGTTCTGCGCATCAGCATCGTGGAATTCGCTGAATACCG
ATTCCCAGTCATCCGGCTCGTAATCCGGAAAATGGGTGTCGCCTTCCACTTCTGCATCGATATGCGTCAG
ATACAGTTTTTGCGCTTTTGGCAAGAACTGTTCATAAACGCGTCCGCCGCCAATCACCATGATTTCTGGT
ACGTCACCACACGCCGCGATGGCTTCGTCGACCGATTTAACCCAGGTAACCCGATCATCGGTCCCGGGTT
GACTGCTGAGGATAATATTTTTGCGGCCGGGCAAAGGCCTGTTTTTTTCTGGGATTGATTCCCAGGTATG
GCGCCCCATAATCACGGGTTTATTTAAGGTGTTGCGTTTAAACCAGGCGAGATCGGCAGGCAGCGGCGGC
CATGGCATGGCGTTTTCCATGCCGATAACGCGATCTACCGCTAGCGCCGCAATCAGACTGATCATATGTA
TATCTCCTTCTTAAAGTTAAACAAAATTATTTCTAGAGGGGAATTGTTATCCGCTCACAATTCCCCTATA
GTGAGTCGTATTAATTTCGCGGGATCGAGATCTCGATCCTCTACGCCGGACGCATCGTGGCCGGCATCAC
CGGCGCCACAGGTGCGGTTGCTGGCGCCTATATCGCCGACATCACCGATGGGGAAGATCGGGCTCGCCAC
TTCGGGCTCATGAGCGCTTGTTTCGGCGTGGGTATGGTGGCAGGCCCCGTGGCCGGGGGACTGTTGGGCG
CCATCTCCTTGCATGCACCATTCCTTGCGGCGGCGGTGCTCAACGGCCTCAACCTACTACTGGGCTGCTT
CCTAATGCAGGAGTCGCATAAGGGAGAGCGTCGAGATCCCGGACACCATCGAATGGCGCAAAACCTTTCG
CGGTATGGCATGATAGCGCCCGGAAGAGAGTCAATTCAGGGTGGTGAATGTGAAACCAGTAACGTTATAC
GATGTCGCAGAGTATGCCGGTGTCTCTTATCAGACCGTTTCCCGCGTGGTGAACCAGGCCAGCCACGTTT
CTGCGAAAACGCGGGAAAAAGTGGAAGCGGCGATGGCGGAGCTGAATTACATTCCCAACCGCGTGGCACA
ACAACTGGCGGGCAAACAGTCGTTGCTGATTGGCGTTGCCACCTCCAGTCTGGCCCTGCACGCGCCGTCG
CAAATTGTCGCGGCGATTAAATCTCGCGCCGATCAACTGGGTGCCAGCGTGGTGGTGTCGATGGTAGAAC
GAAGCGGCGTCGAAGCCTGTAAAGCGGCGGTGCACAATCTTCTCGCGCAACGCGTCAGTGGGCTGATCAT
TAACTATCCGCTGGATGACCAGGATGCCATTGCTGTGGAAGCTGCCTGCACTAATGTTCCGGCGTTATTT
CTTGATGTCTCTGACCAGACACCCATCAACAGTATTATTTTCTCCCATGAAGACGGTACGCGACTGGGCG
TGGAGCATCTGGTCGCATTGGGTCACCAGCAAATCGCGCTGTTAGCGGGCCCATTAAGTTCTGTCTCGGC
GCGTCTGCGTCTGGCTGGCTGGCATAAATATCTCACTCGCAATCAAATTCAGCCGATAGCGGAACGGGAA
GGCGACTGGAGTGCCATGTCCGGTTTTCAACAAACCATGCAAATGCTGAATGAGGGCATCGTTCCCACTG
CGATGCTGGTTGCCAACGATCAGATGGCGCTGGGCGCAATGCGCGCCATTACCGAGTCCGGGCTGCGCGT
TGGTGCGGATATCTCGGTAGTGGGATACGACGATACCGAAGACAGCTCATGTTATATCCCGCCGTTAACC
ACCATCAAACAGGATTTTCGCCTGCTGGGGCAAACCAGCGTGGACCGCTTGCTGCAACTCTCTCAGGGCC
AGGCGGTGAAGGGCAATCAGCTGTTGCCCGTCTCACTGGTGAAAAGAAAAACCACCCTGGCGCCCAATAC
GCAAACCGCCTCTCCCCGCGCGTTGGCCGATTCATTAATGCAGCTGGCACGACAGGTTTCCCGACTGGAA
AGCGGGCAGTGAGCGCAACGCAATTAATGTAAGTTAGCTCACTCATTAGGCACCGGGATCTCGACCGATG
CCCTTGAGAGCCTTCAACCCAGTCAGCTCCTTCCGGTGGGCGCGGGGCATGACTATCGTCGCCGCACTTA
TGACTGTCTTCTTTATCATGCAACTCGTAGGACAGGTGCCGGCAGCGCTCTGGGTCATTTTCGGCGAGGA
CCGCTTTCGCTGGAGCGCGACGATGATCGGCCTGTCGCTTGCGGTATTCGGAATCTTGCACGCCCTCGCT
CAAGCCTTCGTCACTGGTCCCGCCACCAAACGTTTCGGCGAGAAGCAGGCCATTATCGCCGGCATGGCGG
CCCCACGGGTGCGCATGATCGTGCTCCTGTCGTTGAGGACCCGGCTAGGCTGGCGGGGTTGCCTTACTGG
TTAGCAGAATGAATCACCGATACGCGAGCGAACGTGAAGCGACTGCTGCTGCAAAACGTCTGCGACCTGA
GCAACAACATGAATGGTCTTCGGTTTCCGTGTTTCGTAAAGTCTGGAAACGCGGAAGTCAGCGCCCTGCA
CCATTATGTTCCGGATCTGCATCGCAGGATGCTGCTGGCTACCCTGTGGAACACCTACATCTGTATTAAC
GAAGCGCTGGCATTGACCCTGAGTGATTTTTCTCTGGTCCCGCCGCATCCATACCGCCAGTTGTTTACCC
TCACAACGTTCCAGTAACCGGGCATGTTCATCATCAGTAACCCGTATCGTGAGCATCCTCTCTCGTTTCA
TCGGTATCATTACCCCCATGAACAGAAATCCCCCTTACACGGAGGCATCAGTGACCAAACAGGAAAAAAC
CGCCCTTAACATGGCCCGCTTTATCAGAAGCCAGACATTAACGCTTCTGGAGAAACTCAACGAGCTGGAC
GCGGATGAACAGGCAGACATCTGTGAATCGCTTCACGACCACGCTGATGAGCTTTACCGCAGCTGCCTCG
CGCGTTTCGGTGATGACGGTGAAAACCTCTGACACATGCAGCTCCCGGAGACGGTCACAGCTTGTCTGTA
AGCGGATGCCGGGAGCAGACAAGCCCGTCAGGGCGCGTCAGCGGGTGTTGGCGGGTGTCGGGGCGCAGCC
ATGACCCAGTCACGTAGCGATAGCGGAGTGTATACTGGCTTAACTATGCGGCATCAGAGCAGATTGTACT
GAGAGTGCACCATTGCGGTGTGAAATACCGCACAGATGCGTAAGGAGAAAATACCGCATCAGGCGCTCTT
CCGCTTCCTCGCTCACTGACTCGCTGCGCTCGGTCGTTCGGCTGCGGCGAGCGGTATCAGCTCACTCAAA
GGCGGTAATACGGTTATCCACAGAATCAGGGGATAACGCAGGAAAGAACATGTGAGCAAAAGGCCAGCAA
AAGGCCAGGAACCGTAAAAAGGCCGCGTTGCTGGCGTTTTTCCATAGGCTCCGCCCCCCTGACGAGCATC
ACAAAAATCGACGCTCAAGTCAGAGGTGGCGAAACCCGACAGGACTATAAAGATACCAGGCGTTTCCCCC
TGGAAGCTCCCTCGTGCGCTCTCCTGTTCCGACCCTGCCGCTTACCGGATACCTGTCCGCCTTTCTCCCT
TCGGGAAGCGTGGCGCTTTCTCATAGCTCACGCTGTAGGTATCTCAGTTCGGTGTAGGTCGTTCGCTCCA
AGCTGGGCTGTGTGCACGAACCCCCCGTTCAGCCCGACCGCTGCGCCTTATCCGGTAACTATCGTCTTGA
GTCCAACCCGGTAAGACACGACTTATCGCCACTGGCAGCAGCCACTGGTAACAGGATTAGCAGAGCGAGG
TATGTAGGCGGTGCTACAGAGTTCTTGAAGTGGTGGCCTAACTACGGCTACACTAGAAGGACAGTATTTG
GTATCTGCGCTCTGCTGAAGCCAGTTACCTTCGGAAAAAGAGTTGGTAGCTCTTGATCCGGCAAACAAAC
CACCGCTGGTAGCGGTGGTTTTTTTGTTTGCAAGCAGCAGATTACGCGCAGAAAAAAAGGATCTCAAGAA
GATCCTTTGATCTTTTCTACGGGGTCTGACGCTCAGTGGAACGAAAACTCACGTTAAGGGATTTTGGTCA
TGAGATTATCAAAAAGGATCTTCACCTAGATCCTTTTAAATTAAAAATGAAGTTTTAAATCAATCTAAAG
TATATATGAGTAAACTTGGTCTGACAGTTACCAATGCTTAATCAGTGAGGCACCTATCTCAGCGATCTGT
CTATTTCGTTCATCCATAGTTGCCTGACTCCCCGTCGTGTAGATAACTACGATACGGGAGGGCTTACCAT
CTGGCCCCAGTGCTGCAATGATACCGCGAGACCCACGCTCACCGGCTCCAGATTTATCAGCAATAAACCA
GCCAGCCGGAAGGGCCGAGCGCAGAAGTGGTCCTGCAACTTTATCCGCCTCCATCCAGTCTATTAATTGT
TGCCGGGAAGCTAGAGTAAGTAGTTCGCCAGTTAATAGTTTGCGCAACGTTGTTGCCATTGCTGCAGGCA
TCGTGGTGTCACGCTCGTCGTTTGGTATGGCTTCATTCAGCTCCGGTTCCCAACGATCAAGGCGAGTTAC
ATGATCCCCCATGTTGTGCAAAAAAGCGGTTAGCTCCTTCGGTCCTCCGATCGTTGTCAGAAGTAAGTTG
GCCGCAGTGTTATCACTCATGGTTATGGCAGCACTGCATAATTCTCTTACTGTCATGCCATCCGTAAGAT
GCTTTTCTGTGACTGGTGAGTACTCAACCAAGTCATTCTGAGAATAGTGTATGCGGCGACCGAGTTGCTC
TTGCCCGGCGTCAATACGGGATAATACCGCGCCACATAGCAGAACTTTAAAAGTGCTCATCATTGGAAAA
CGTTCTTCGGGGCGAAAACTCTCAAGGATCTTACCGCTGTTGAGATCCAGTTCGATGTAACCCACTCGTG
CACCCAACTGATCTTCAGCATCTTTTACTTTCACCAGCGTTTCTGGGTGAGCAAAAACAGGAAGGCAAAA
TGCCGCAAAAAAGGGAATAAGGGCGACACGGAAATGTTGAATACTCATACTCTTCCTTTTTCAATATTAT
TGAAGCATTTATCAGGGTTATTGTCTCATGAGCGGATACATATTTGAATGTATTTAGAAAAATAAACAAA
TAGGGGTTCCGCGCACATTTCCCCGAAAAGTGCCACCTAAATTGTAAGCGTTAATATTTTGTTAAAATTC
GCGTTAAATTTTTGTTAAATCAGCTCATTTTTTAACCAATAGGCCGAAATCGGCAAAATCCCTTATAAAT
CAAAAGAATAGACCGAGATAGGGT
[37 nt withheld, positions 5555-5591]
AAAGAACGTGGACTCCAACGTCAAAGG
[49 nt withheld, positions 5619-5667]
T
[91 nt withheld, positions 5669-5759]
G
[124 nt withheld, positions 5761-5884]
CCCATTCGCCA
Features (pLannotate 1.2.2; 19 found; start..end, strand, type, name):
     26..73      -  terminator     T7 terminator: transcription terminator for bacteriophage T7 RNA polymerase
     81..130     -  CDS            SET1 (fragment): solubility-enhancement tag derived from T7 phage gene 10B
    140..157     -  CDS            9xHis (fragment): 9xHis affinity tag
    207..695     -  CDS            folA: DYR_ECOLI - Also known as tmrA. Experimental evidence at protein level: Swiss-Prot protein existence level 1. Key enzyme in folate metabolism. Catalyzes an essential reaction for de novo glycine and purine synthesis, and for DNA precursor synthesis. From Escherichia coli (strain K12).
    703..725     -  RBS            RBS: efficient ribosome binding site from bacteriophage T7 gene 10 (Olins and Rangwala, 1989)
    740..764     -  protein_bind   lac operator: The lac repressor binds to the lac operator to inhibit transcription in E. coli. This inhibition can be relieved by adding lactose or isopropyl-β-D-thiogalactopyranoside (IPTG). lac repressor encoded by lacI
    765..783     -  promoter       T7 promoter: promoter for bacteriophage T7 RNA polymerase
    805..1084    +  CDS            TcR (fragment): tetracycline efflux protein; tet; confers resistance to tetracycline
   1092..1169    +  promoter       lacI promoter: lacI
   1170..2252    +  CDS            lacI: lac repressor; lacI; The lac repressor binds to the lac operator to inhibit transcription in E. coli. This inhibition can be relieved by adding lactose or isopropyl-β-D-thiogalactopyranoside (IPTG).
   2265..2286    +  protein_bind   CAP binding site: CAP binding activates transcription in the presence of cAMP. E. coli catabolite activator protein
   2301..2592    +  CDS            TcR (fragment): tetracycline efflux protein; tet; confers resistance to tetracycline
   2664..3044    -  CDS            YPB1_ECOLX: Protein predicted: Swiss-Prot protein existence level 4. From Escherichia coli.
   3061..3252    +  CDS            rop: Rop protein, which maintains plasmids at low copy number; rop
   3354..3493    +  misc_feature   bom: basis of mobility region from pBR322
   3679..4267    -  rep_origin     ori: high-copy-number ColE1/pMB1/pBR322/pUC origin of replication
   4438..5298    -  CDS            AmpR: β-lactamase; bla; confers resistance to ampicillin, carbenicillin, and related antibiotics
   5299..5403    -  promoter       AmpR promoter: bla
   5456..5884    -  rep_origin     f1 ori (sequence partly withheld): f1 bacteriophage origin of replication; arrow indicates direction of (+) strand synthesis
