[The description below was written by a language model from this plasmid's Addgene catalogue record and pLannotate feature annotations shown in this document.]
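Description:
pET22b-ecDHFR-N23PP/G51PEKN is a bacterial expression plasmid built on the Novagen pET22b backbone. It carries a mutant form of the Escherichia coli dihydrofolate reductase gene (folA) under T7 control. The roughly 490 bp insert was cloned between NdeI and BamHI. Cloning at NdeI normally places the start codon directly behind the T7 gene 10 ribosome binding site and removes the pelB leader of pET22b, and no leader is annotated in the sequenced 5,895 nt record. The encoded enzyme has two loop modifications. Asn23 is changed to Pro with an additional Pro inserted after it. Gly51 is changed to Pro, followed by an inserted Glu-Lys-Asn tripeptide. The associated study examines how DHFR sequence has evolved from bacteria to humans.

Transcription starts at a T7 promoter followed by a lac operator and ends at the T7 terminator. The plasmid's lacI gene supplies repressor, so expression is kept low until IPTG is added in a host that provides T7 RNA polymerase. A short His-tag segment from the backbone lies downstream of the insert, separated from the folA annotation by a gap. The record does not state whether it is translated in frame with DHFR or excluded by a stop codon. Small fragments annotated as TcR and a T7 gene 10-derived tag appear to be backbone remnants rather than functional elements.

The plasmid replicates from a pBR322-type ColE1 origin with the rop gene and bom region present, which usually means moderate rather than high copy number, although the record lists copy number as unknown. Selection is by ampicillin through β-lactamase, and an f1 origin permits single-stranded DNA production. The construct is intended for producing the mutant enzyme in E. coli.
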