Addgene plasmid #118583: pET22b-ecDHFR-N23PP/G51PEKN
Purpose: Bacterial expression of E.coli DHFR N23PP and G51PEKN mutant
Depositing lab: Stephen Benkovic. Depositing organization: Pennsylvania State University. Publication: Functional significance of evolving protein sequence in dihydrofolate reductase from bacteria to humans. Liu CT, Hanoian P, French JB, Pringle TH, Hammes-Schiffer S, Benkovic SJ. Proc Natl Acad Sci U S A. 2013 Jun 18;110(25):10159-64. doi: 10.1073/pnas.1307130110. Epub 2013 Jun 3. PubMed 23733948.
Backbone
  Vector backbone: pET22b
  Backbone manufacturer: Novagen
  Backbone size w/o insert (bp): 5493
  Vector type: Bacterial Expression
Growth in bacteria
  Bacterial resistance: Ampicillin, 100 μg/mL
  Growth temperature: 37°C
  Growth strain: DH5alpha
  Copy number: Unknown
Gene/Insert
  Gene/Insert name: DHFR (alt names: dihydrofolate reductase; folA)
  Species: E.coli
  Insert size (bp): 492
  Mutation: N23 mutated to P23, G51 mutated to P51, a Pro residue inserted between residues 23 and 24, Glu-Lys-Asn residues inserted between residues 51 and 52 of wild-type ecDHF
  Promoter: T7
  Cloning method: Restriction Enzyme; 5′ cloning site NdeI (unknown if destroyed); 3′ cloning site BamHI (unknown if destroyed)
  Sequencing primers: 5′ TAATACGACTCACTATAGGG
Terms and licenses: Academic/Nonprofit Terms; Industry Terms: Not Available to Industry
How to cite: pET22b-ecDHFR-N23PP/G51PEKN was a gift from Stephen Benkovic (Addgene plasmid # 118583 ; http://n2t.net/addgene:118583 ; RRID:Addgene_118583)
