>Addgene plasmid #118583 | pET22b-ecDHFR-N23PP/G51PEKN | depositor partial sequence | sequence record 223958 | T7 forward
TTTTGTTTAACTTTAAGAAGGAGATATACATATGATCAGTCTGATTGCGGCGCTAGCGGTAGATCGCGTT
ATCGGCATGGAAAACGCCATGCCATGGCCGCCGCTGCCTGCCGATCTCGCCTGGTTTAAACGCAACACCT
TAAATAAACCCGTGATTATGGGGCGCCATACCTGGGAATCAATCCCAGAAAAAAACAGGCCTTTGCCCGG
CCGCAAAAATATTATCCTCAGCAGTCAACCCGGGACCGATGATCGGGTTACCTGGGTTAAATCGGTCGAC
GAAGCCATCGCGGCGTGTGGTGACGTACCAGAAATCATGGTGATTGGCGGCGGACGCGTTTATGAACAGT
TCTTGCCAAAAGCGCAAAAACTGTATCTGACGCATATCGATGCAGAAGTGGAAGGCGACACCCATTTTCC
GGATTACGAGCCGGATGACTGGGAATCGGTATTCAGCGAATTCCACGATGCTGATGCGCAGAACTCGCAT
AGCTATTGTTTCGAAATCCTCGAGCGTCGTTAAGGATCCGAATTCGAGCTCCGTCGACAAGCTTGCGGCC
GCACTCGAGCACCACCACCACCACCACTGAGATCCGGCTGCTAACAAAGCCCGAAAGGAAGCTGAGTTGG
CTGCTGCCACCGCTGAGCAATAACTAGCATAACCCCTTGGGGCCTCTAAACGGGTCTTGAGGGGTTTTTT
GC
